Addgene plasmid #120069: pMaCTag-Z26
Purpose: Template for C-terminal PCR tagging of mammalian genes (Zeocin selection) with mAID-Clover
Depositing lab: Michael Knop. Depositing organization: Universitaet Heidelberg. Publication: CRISPR-Cas12a-assisted PCR tagging of mammalian genes. Fueller J, Herbst K, Meurer M, Gubicza K, Kurtulmus B, Knopf JD, Kirrmaier D, Buchmuller BC, Pereira G, Lemberg MK, Knop M. J Cell Biol. 2020 Jun 1;219(6). pii: 151766. doi: 10.1083/jcb.201910210. PubMed 32406907.
Backbone
  Vector backbone: pFA6a
  Backbone size w/o insert (bp): 2412
  Vector type: PCR Template
  Selectable markers: Zeocin
Growth in bacteria
  Bacterial resistance: Ampicillin, 100 μg/mL
  Growth temperature: 37°C
  Growth strain: DH5alpha
  Copy number: High Copy
Gene/Insert
  Gene/Insert name: mAID-Clover
  Species: H. sapiens (human)
  Promoter: None
  Tag / fusion protein: mAID-Clover (C terminal on backbone)
  Cloning method: Restriction Enzyme; 5′ cloning site BamHI (not destroyed); 3′ cloning site SpeI (destroyed during cloning)
  Sequencing primers: 5′ SP6; 3′ AAACCACAACTAGAATGCAGTG
Terms and licenses: Academic/Nonprofit Terms; Industry Terms: Not Available to Industry
Depositor comments: Template plasmid for C-terminal PCR tagging of mammalian genes. For M1 and M2 tagging oligo design please visit www.pcr-tagging.com Please visit https://www.biorxiv.org/content/early/2018/11/20/473876 for BioRxiv preprint
How to cite: pMaCTag-Z26 was a gift from Michael Knop (Addgene plasmid # 120069 ; http://n2t.net/addgene:120069 ; RRID:Addgene_120069)
