[The description below was written by a language model from this plasmid's Addgene catalogue record and pLannotate feature annotations shown in this document.]
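Description:
pMaCTag-Z26 is a PCR template plasmid built on the pFA6a backbone, intended not for direct expression but as the source of a tagging cassette for C-terminal tagging of endogenous mammalian genes in the CRISPR-Cas12a-assisted PCR tagging approach. The 4,807 bp plasmid is maintained in E. coli at high copy through a ColE1/pUC-type origin and is selected with ampicillin via the β-lactamase gene. Short lacI, rop and bom fragments are backbone remnants, and SP6 and T7 promoters flank the cassette. The depositor and repository sequence records are the same length and carry the same features in the same order, differing only in where numbering starts.

The cassette begins with a promoterless fusion of the mini-AID degron (the minimal auxin-inducible degron from Arabidopsis IAA17, which triggers degradation in the presence of TIR1 and auxin) to the green/yellow fluorescent protein Clover, followed by an SV40 polyadenylation signal. No promoter is needed because the tag is meant to be fused in frame to the 3′ end of a target gene and expressed from its native locus. Downstream, an SV40 enhancer/early promoter drives the Sh ble gene (Zeocin resistance) with a bGH poly(A) signal for selecting tagged mammalian cells, followed by a human U6 Pol III promoter. The U6 promoter sits at the cassette's end with no annotated RNA after it; presumably the gene-specific crRNA is supplied by the reverse tagging oligo during PCR, although the record itself does not spell this out. Two loxP sites in the same orientation bracket the marker and U6 promoter, so Cre should be able to excise them after integration. The resulting tagged proteins can be both visualised and conditionally depleted with auxin.
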