Features (pLannotate 1.2.2; 17 found; start..end, strand, type, name):
     76..279     +  CDS            mini-AID: minimal degron from the auxin-responsive IAA17 protein of Arabidopsis thaliana (Kubota et al., 2013) acts as an auxin-inducible degron (AID) in the presence of TIR1
    286..1002    +  CDS            Clover: Clover is a basic (constitutively fluorescent) green/yellow fluorescent protein published in 2012, derived from Aequorea victoria. It is reported to be a rapidly-maturing weak dimer with high acid sensitivity.
   1012..1133    +  polyA_signal   SV40 poly(A) signal: SV40 polyadenylation signal
   1140..1173    +  protein_bind   loxP: Cre-mediated recombination occurs in the 8-bp core sequence (GCATACAT). Cre recombinase
   1180..1496    +  promoter       SV40 promoter: SV40 enhancer and early promoter
   1509..1883    +  CDS            BleoR: antibiotic-binding protein; Sh ble from Streptoalloteichus hindustanus; confers resistance to bleomycin, phleomycin, and Zeocin™
   1893..2117    +  polyA_signal   bGH poly(A) signal: bovine growth hormone polyadenylation signal
   2124..2364    +  promoter       U6 promoter: RNA polymerase III promoter for human U6 snRNA
   2374..2407    +  protein_bind   loxP: Cre-mediated recombination occurs in the 8-bp core sequence (GCATACAT). Cre recombinase
   2445..2463    -  promoter       T7 promoter: promoter for bacteriophage T7 RNA polymerase
   2485..2538    -  CDS            lacI (fragment): lac repressor; lacI; The lac repressor binds to the lac operator to inhibit transcription in E. coli. This inhibition can be relieved by adding lactose or isopropyl-β-D-thiogalactopyranoside (IPTG).
   2721..3309    -  rep_origin     ori: high-copy-number ColE1/pMB1/pBR322/pUC origin of replication
   3480..4340    -  CDS            AmpR: β-lactamase; bla; confers resistance to ampicillin, carbenicillin, and related antibiotics
   4341..4445    -  promoter       AmpR promoter: bla
   4540..4575    +  CDS            rop (fragment): Rop protein, which maintains plasmids at low copy number; rop
   4677..4728    +  misc_feature   bom (fragment): basis of mobility region from pBR322
   4791..2       +  promoter       SP6 promoter (across the origin): promoter for bacteriophage SP6 RNA polymerase
>Addgene plasmid #120069 | pMaCTag-Z26 | depositor full sequence | sequence record 228144 | pMaCTag-Z26 sequence 4807 bps
GAACGCGGCCGCCAGCTGAAGCTTCGTACGTCAGGTGGAGGAGGTAGTGGCGGAGGCGGATCCGGTGCAG
GCGCCAAGGAGAAGAGTGCTTGTCCTAAAGATCCAGCCAAACCTCCGGCCAAGGCACAAGTTGTGGGATG
GCCACCGGTGAGATCATACCGGAAGAACGTGATGGTTTCCTGCCAAAAATCAAGCGGTGGCCCGGAGGCG
GCGGCGTTCGTGAAGGTATCAATGGACGGAGCACCGTACTTGAGGAAAATCGATTTGAGGATGTATAAAG
CTAGCATGGTGAGCAAGGGCGAGGAGCTGTTCACCGGGGTGGTGCCCATCCTGGTCGAGCTGGACGGCGA
CGTAAACGGCCACAAGTTCAGCGTCCGCGGCGAGGGCGAGGGCGATGCCACCAACGGCAAGCTGACCCTG
AAGTTCATCTGCACCACCGGCAAGCTGCCCGTGCCCTGGCCCACCCTCGTGACCACCTTCGGCTACGGCG
TGGCCTGCTTCAGCCGCTACCCCGACCACATGAAGCAGCACGACTTCTTCAAGTCCGCCATGCCCGAAGG
CTACGTCCAGGAGCGCACCATCTCTTTCAAGGACGACGGTACCTACAAGACCCGCGCCGAGGTGAAGTTC
GAGGGCGACACCCTGGTGAACCGCATCGAGCTGAAGGGCATCGACTTCAAGGAGGACGGCAACATCCTGG
GGCACAAGCTGGAGTACAACTTCAACAGCCACAACGTCTATATCACGGCCGACAAGCAGAAGAACGGCAT
CAAGGCTAACTTCAAGATCCGCCACAACGTTGAGGACGGCAGCGTGCAGCTCGCCGACCACTACCAGCAG
AACACCCCCATCGGCGACGGCCCCGTGCTGCTGCCCGACAACCACTACCTGAGCCATCAGTCCGCCCTGA
GCAAAGACCCCAACGAGAAGCGCGATCACATGGTCCTGCTGGAGTTCGTGACCGCCGCCGGGATTACACA
TGGCATGGACGAGCTGTACAAGTAATCTAGTAACTTGTTTATTGCAGCTTATAATGGTTACAAATAAAGC
AATAGCATCACAAATTTCACAAATAAAGCATTTTTTTCACTGCATTCTAGTTGTGGTTTGTCCAAACTCA
TCAATGTATCTTAGTCGATATAACTTCGTATAGCATACATTATACGAAGTTATGTCGACGGTGTGGAAAG
TCCCCAGGCTCCCCAGCAGGCAGAAGTATGCAAAGCATGCATCTCAATTAGTCAGCAACCAGGTGTGGAA
AGTCCCCAGGCTCCCCAGCAGGCAGAAGTATGCAAAGCATGCATCTCAATTAGTCAGCAACCATAGTCCC
GCCCCTAACTCCGCCCATCCCGCCCCTAACTCCGCCCAGTTCCGCCCATTCTCCGCCCCATGGCTGACTA
ATTTTTTTTATTTATGCAGAGGCCGAGGCCGCCTCGGCCTCTGAGCTATTCCAGAAGTAGTGAGGAGGCT
TTTTTGGAGGCCTAGGCTTTTGCAAAGAATTCGCCACCATGGCCAAGTTGACCAGTGCCGTTCCGGTGCT
CACCGCGCGCGACGTCGCCGGAGCGGTCGAGTTCTGGACCGACCGGCTCGGGTTCTCCCGGGACTTCGTG
GAGGACGACTTCGCCGGTGTGGTCCGGGACGACGTGACCCTGTTCATCAGCGCGGTCCAGGACCAGGTGG
TGCCGGACAACACCCTGGCCTGGGTGTGGGTGCGCGGCCTGGACGAGCTGTACGCCGAGTGGTCGGAGGT
CGTGTCCACGAACTTCCGGGACGCCTCCGGGCCGGCCATGACCGAGATCGGCGAGCAGCCGTGGGGGCGG
GAGTTCGCCCTGCGCGACCCGGCCGGCAACTGCGTGCACTTCGTGGCCGAGGAGCAGGACTGACTGCAGC
GACTGTGCCTTCTAGTTGCCAGCCATCTGTTGTTTGCCCCTCCCCCGTGCCTTCCTTGACCCTGGAAGGT
GCCACTCCCACTGTCCTTTCCTAATAAAATGAGGAAATTGCATCGCATTGTCTGAGTAGGTGTCATTCTA
TTCTGGGGGGTGGGGTGGGGCAGGACAGCAAGGGGGAGGATTGGGAAGACAATAGCAGGCATGCTGGGGA
TGCGGTGGGCTCTATGGCTCGAGGAGGGCCTATTTCCCATGATTCCTTCATATTTGCATATACGATACAA
GGCTGTTAGAGAGATAATTGGAATTAATTTGACTGTAAACACAAAGATATTAGTACAAAATACGTGACGT
AGAAAGTAATAATTTCTTGGGTAGTTTGCAGTTTTAAAATTATGTTTTAAAATGGACTATCATATGCTTA
CCGTAACTTGAAAGTATTTCGATTTCTTGGCTTTATATATCTTGTGGAAAGGACGAAACACCGATAACTT
CGTATAGCATACATTATACGAAGTTATGGTACCGATGCAGCTAGCCCGCGGATCTGCCGGTCTCCCTATA
GTGAGTCGTATTAATTTCGATAAGCCAGGTTAACCTGCATTAATGAATCGGCCAACGCGCGGGGAGAGGC
GGTTTGCGTATTGGGCGCTCTTCCGCTTCCTCGCTCACTGACTCGCTGCGCTCGGTCGTTCGGCTGCGGC
GAGCGGTATCAGCTCACTCAAAGGCGGTAATACGGTTATCCACAGAATCAGGGGATAACGCAGGAAAGAA
CATGTGAGCAAAAGGCCAGCAAAAGGCCAGGAACCGTAAAAAGGCCGCGTTGCTGGCGTTTTTCCATAGG
CTCCGCCCCCCTGACGAGCATCACAAAAATCGACGCTCAAGTCAGAGGTGGCGAAACCCGACAGGACTAT
AAAGATACCAGGCGTTTCCCCCTGGAAGCTCCCTCGTGCGCTCTCCTGTTCCGACCCTGCCGCTTACCGG
ATACCTGTCCGCCTTTCTCCCTTCGGGAAGCGTGGCGCTTTCTCAATGCTCACGCTGTAGGTATCTCAGT
TCGGTGTAGGTCGTTCGCTCCAAGCTGGGCTGTGTGCACGAACCCCCCGTTCAGCCCGACCGCTGCGCCT
TATCCGGTAACTATCGTCTTGAGTCCAACCCGGTAAGACACGACTTATCGCCACTGGCAGCAGCCACTGG
TAACAGGATTAGCAGAGCGAGGTATGTAGGCGGTGCTACAGAGTTCTTGAAGTGGTGGCCTAACTACGGC
TACACTAGAAGGACAGTATTTGGTATCTGCGCTCTGCTGAAGCCAGTTACCTTCGGAAAAAGAGTTGGTA
GCTCTTGATCCGGCAAACAAACCACCGCTGGTAGCGGTGGTTTTTTTGTTTGCAAGCAGCAGATTACGCG
CAGAAAAAAAGGATCTCAAGAAGATCCTTTGATCTTTTCTACGGGGTCTGACGCTCAGTGGAACGAAAAC
TCACGTTAAGGGATTTTGGTCATGAGATTATCAAAAAGGATCTTCACCTAGATCCTTTTAAATTAAAAAT
GAAGTTTTAAATCAATCTAAAGTATATATGAGTAAACTTGGTCTGACAGTTACCAATGCTTAATCAGTGA
GGCACCTATCTCAGCGATCTGTCTATTTCGTTCATCCATAGTTGCCTGACTCCCCGTCGTGTAGATAACT
ACGATACGGGAGGGCTTACCATCTGGCCCCAGTGCTGCAATGATACCGCGAGACCCACGCTCACCGGCTC
CAGATTTATCAGCAATAAACCAGCCAGCCGGAAGGGCCGAGCGCAGAAGTGGTCCTGCAACTTTATCCGC
CTCCATCCAGTCTATTAATTGTTGCCGGGAAGCTAGAGTAAGTAGTTCGCCAGTTAATAGTTTGCGCAAC
GTTGTTGCCATTGCTACAGGCATCGTGGTGTCACGCTCGTCGTTTGGTATGGCTTCATTCAGCTCCGGTT
CCCAACGATCAAGGCGAGTTACATGATCCCCCATGTTGTGCAAAAAAGCGGTTAGCTCCTTCGGTCCTCC
GATCGTTGTCAGAAGTAAGTTGGCCGCAGTGTTATCACTCATGGTTATGGCAGCACTGCATAATTCTCTT
ACTGTCATGCCATCCGTAAGATGCTTTTCTGTGACTGGTGAGTACTCAACCAAGTCATTCTGAGAATAGT
GTATGCGGCGACCGAGTTGCTCTTGCCCGGCGTCAATACGGGATAATACCGCGCCACATAGCAGAACTTT
AAAAGTGCTCATCATTGGAAAACGTTCTTCGGGGCGAAAACTCTCAAGGATCTTACCGCTGTTGAGATCC
AGTTCGATGTAACCCACTCGTGCACCCAACTGATCTTCAGCATCTTTTACTTTCACCAGCGTTTCTGGGT
GAGCAAAAACAGGAAGGCAAAATGCCGCAAAAAAGGGAATAAGGGCGACACGGAAATGTTGAATACTCAT
ACTCTTCCTTTTTCAATATTATTGAAGCATTTATCAGGGTTATTGTCTCATGAGCGGATACATATTTGAA
TGTATTTAGAAAAATAAACAAATAGGGGTTCCGCGCACATTTCCCCGAAAAGTGCCACCTGACGTCTAAG
AAACCATTATTATCATGACATTAACCTATAAAAATAGGCGTATCACGAGGCCCTTTCGTCTCGCGCGTTT
CGGTGATGACGGTGAAAACCTCTGACACATGCAGCTCCCGGAGACGGTCACAGCTTGTCTGTAAGCGGAT
GCCGGGAGCAGACAAGCCCGTCAGGGCGCGTCAGCGGGTGTTGGCGGGTGTCGGGGCTGGCTTAACTATG
CGGCATCAGAGCAGATTGTACTGAGAGTGCACCATATGGACATATTGTCGTTAGAACGCGGCTACAATTA
ATACATAACCTTATGTATCATACACATACGATTTAGGTGACACTATA
