Features (pLannotate 1.2.2; 17 found; start..end, strand, type, name):
      1..19      +  promoter       SP6 promoter: promoter for bacteriophage SP6 RNA polymerase
     93..296     +  CDS            mini-AID: minimal degron from the auxin-responsive IAA17 protein of Arabidopsis thaliana (Kubota et al., 2013) acts as an auxin-inducible degron (AID) in the presence of TIR1
    303..1019    +  CDS            Clover: Clover is a basic (constitutively fluorescent) green/yellow fluorescent protein published in 2012, derived from Aequorea victoria. It is reported to be a rapidly-maturing weak dimer with high acid sensitivity.
   1029..1150    +  polyA_signal   SV40 poly(A) signal: SV40 polyadenylation signal
   1157..1190    +  protein_bind   loxP: Cre-mediated recombination occurs in the 8-bp core sequence (GCATACAT). Cre recombinase
   1197..1513    +  promoter       SV40 promoter: SV40 enhancer and early promoter
   1526..1900    +  CDS            BleoR: antibiotic-binding protein; Sh ble from Streptoalloteichus hindustanus; confers resistance to bleomycin, phleomycin, and Zeocin™
   1910..2134    +  polyA_signal   bGH poly(A) signal: bovine growth hormone polyadenylation signal
   2141..2381    +  promoter       U6 promoter: RNA polymerase III promoter for human U6 snRNA
   2391..2424    +  protein_bind   loxP: Cre-mediated recombination occurs in the 8-bp core sequence (GCATACAT). Cre recombinase
   2462..2480    -  promoter       T7 promoter: promoter for bacteriophage T7 RNA polymerase
   2502..2555    -  CDS            lacI (fragment): lac repressor; lacI; The lac repressor binds to the lac operator to inhibit transcription in E. coli. This inhibition can be relieved by adding lactose or isopropyl-β-D-thiogalactopyranoside (IPTG).
   2738..3326    -  rep_origin     ori: high-copy-number ColE1/pMB1/pBR322/pUC origin of replication
   3497..4357    -  CDS            AmpR: β-lactamase; bla; confers resistance to ampicillin, carbenicillin, and related antibiotics
   4358..4462    -  promoter       AmpR promoter: bla
   4557..4592    +  CDS            rop (fragment): Rop protein, which maintains plasmids at low copy number; rop
   4694..4745    +  misc_feature   bom (fragment): basis of mobility region from pBR322
>Addgene plasmid #120069 | pMaCTag-Z26 | addgene full sequence | sequence record 232679 | Addgene NGS Result
ATTTAGGTGACACTATAGAACGCGGCCGCCAGCTGAAGCTTCGTACGTCAGGTGGAGGAGGTAGTGGCGG
AGGCGGATCCGGTGCAGGCGCCAAGGAGAAGAGTGCTTGTCCTAAAGATCCAGCCAAACCTCCGGCCAAG
GCACAAGTTGTGGGATGGCCACCGGTGAGATCATACCGGAAGAACGTGATGGTTTCCTGCCAAAAATCAA
GCGGTGGCCCGGAGGCGGCGGCGTTCGTGAAGGTATCAATGGACGGAGCACCGTACTTGAGGAAAATCGA
TTTGAGGATGTATAAAGCTAGCATGGTGAGCAAGGGCGAGGAGCTGTTCACCGGGGTGGTGCCCATCCTG
GTCGAGCTGGACGGCGACGTAAACGGCCACAAGTTCAGCGTCCGCGGCGAGGGCGAGGGCGATGCCACCA
ACGGCAAGCTGACCCTGAAGTTCATCTGCACCACCGGCAAGCTGCCCGTGCCCTGGCCCACCCTCGTGAC
CACCTTCGGCTACGGCGTGGCCTGCTTCAGCCGCTACCCCGACCACATGAAGCAGCACGACTTCTTCAAG
TCCGCCATGCCCGAAGGCTACGTCCAGGAGCGCACCATCTCTTTCAAGGACGACGGTACCTACAAGACCC
GCGCCGAGGTGAAGTTCGAGGGCGACACCCTGGTGAACCGCATCGAGCTGAAGGGCATCGACTTCAAGGA
GGACGGCAACATCCTGGGGCACAAGCTGGAGTACAACTTCAACAGCCACAACGTCTATATCACGGCCGAC
AAGCAGAAGAACGGCATCAAGGCTAACTTCAAGATCCGCCACAACGTTGAGGACGGCAGCGTGCAGCTCG
CCGACCACTACCAGCAGAACACCCCCATCGGCGACGGCCCCGTGCTGCTGCCCGACAACCACTACCTGAG
CCATCAGTCCGCCCTGAGCAAAGACCCCAACGAGAAGCGCGATCACATGGTCCTGCTGGAGTTCGTGACC
GCCGCCGGGATTACACATGGCATGGACGAGCTGTACAAGTAATCTAGTAACTTGTTTATTGCAGCTTATA
ATGGTTACAAATAAAGCAATAGCATCACAAATTTCACAAATAAAGCATTTTTTTCACTGCATTCTAGTTG
TGGTTTGTCCAAACTCATCAATGTATCTTAGTCGATATAACTTCGTATAGCATACATTATACGAAGTTAT
GTCGACGGTGTGGAAAGTCCCCAGGCTCCCCAGCAGGCAGAAGTATGCAAAGCATGCATCTCAATTAGTC
AGCAACCAGGTGTGGAAAGTCCCCAGGCTCCCCAGCAGGCAGAAGTATGCAAAGCATGCATCTCAATTAG
TCAGCAACCATAGTCCCGCCCCTAACTCCGCCCATCCCGCCCCTAACTCCGCCCAGTTCCGCCCATTCTC
CGCCCCATGGCTGACTAATTTTTTTTATTTATGCAGAGGCCGAGGCCGCCTCGGCCTCTGAGCTATTCCA
GAAGTAGTGAGGAGGCTTTTTTGGAGGCCTAGGCTTTTGCAAAGAATTCGCCACCATGGCCAAGTTGACC
AGTGCCGTTCCGGTGCTCACCGCGCGCGACGTCGCCGGAGCGGTCGAGTTCTGGACCGACCGGCTCGGGT
TCTCCCGGGACTTCGTGGAGGACGACTTCGCCGGTGTGGTCCGGGACGACGTGACCCTGTTCATCAGCGC
GGTCCAGGACCAGGTGGTGCCGGACAACACCCTGGCCTGGGTGTGGGTGCGCGGCCTGGACGAGCTGTAC
GCCGAGTGGTCGGAGGTCGTGTCCACGAACTTCCGGGACGCCTCCGGGCCGGCCATGACCGAGATCGGCG
AGCAGCCGTGGGGGCGGGAGTTCGCCCTGCGCGACCCGGCCGGCAACTGCGTGCACTTCGTGGCCGAGGA
GCAGGACTGACTGCAGCGACTGTGCCTTCTAGTTGCCAGCCATCTGTTGTTTGCCCCTCCCCCGTGCCTT
CCTTGACCCTGGAAGGTGCCACTCCCACTGTCCTTTCCTAATAAAATGAGGAAATTGCATCGCATTGTCT
GAGTAGGTGTCATTCTATTCTGGGGGGTGGGGTGGGGCAGGACAGCAAGGGGGAGGATTGGGAAGACAAT
AGCAGGCATGCTGGGGATGCGGTGGGCTCTATGGCTCGAGGAGGGCCTATTTCCCATGATTCCTTCATAT
TTGCATATACGATACAAGGCTGTTAGAGAGATAATTGGAATTAATTTGACTGTAAACACAAAGATATTAG
TACAAAATACGTGACGTAGAAAGTAATAATTTCTTGGGTAGTTTGCAGTTTTAAAATTATGTTTTAAAAT
GGACTATCATATGCTTACCGTAACTTGAAAGTATTTCGATTTCTTGGCTTTATATATCTTGTGGAAAGGA
CGAAACACCGATAACTTCGTATAGCATACATTATACGAAGTTATGGTACCGATGCAGCTAGCCCGCGGAT
CTGCCGGTCTCCCTATAGTGAGTCGTATTAATTTCGATAAGCCAGGTTAACCTGCATTAATGAATCGGCC
AACGCGCGGGGAGAGGCGGTTTGCGTATTGGGCGCTCTTCCGCTTCCTCGCTCACTGACTCGCTGCGCTC
GGTCGTTCGGCTGCGGCGAGCGGTATCAGCTCACTCAAAGGCGGTAATACGGTTATCCACAGAATCAGGG
GATAACGCAGGAAAGAACATGTGAGCAAAAGGCCAGCAAAAGGCCAGGAACCGTAAAAAGGCCGCGTTGC
TGGCGTTTTTCCATAGGCTCCGCCCCCCTGACGAGCATCACAAAAATCGACGCTCAAGTCAGAGGTGGCG
AAACCCGACAGGACTATAAAGATACCAGGCGTTTCCCCCTGGAAGCTCCCTCGTGCGCTCTCCTGTTCCG
ACCCTGCCGCTTACCGGATACCTGTCCGCCTTTCTCCCTTCGGGAAGCGTGGCGCTTTCTCATAGCTCAC
GCTGTAGGTATCTCAGTTCGGTGTAGGTCGTTCGCTCCAAGCTGGGCTGTGTGCACGAACCCCCCGTTCA
GCCCGACCGCTGCGCCTTATCCGGTAACTATCGTCTTGAGTCCAACCCGGTAAGACACGACTTATCGCCA
CTGGCAGCAGCCACTGGTAACAGGATTAGCAGAGCGAGGTATGTAGGCGGTGCTACAGAGTTCTTGAAGT
GGTGGCCTAACTACGGCTACACTAGAAGAACAGTATTTGGTATCTGCGCTCTGCTGAAGCCAGTTACCTT
CGGAAAAAGAGTTGGTAGCTCTTGATCCGGCAAACAAACCACCGCTGGTAGCGGTGGTTTTTTTGTTTGC
AAGCAGCAGATTACGCGCAGAAAAAAAGGATCTCAAGAAGATCCTTTGATCTTTTCTACGGGGTCTGACG
CTCAGTGGAACGAAAACTCACGTTAAGGGATTTTGGTCATGAGATTATCAAAAAGGATCTTCACCTAGAT
CCTTTTAAATTAAAAATGAAGTTTTAAATCAATCTAAAGTATATATGAGTAAACTTGGTCTGACAGTTAC
CAATGCTTAATCAGTGAGGCACCTATCTCAGCGATCTGTCTATTTCGTTCATCCATAGTTGCCTGACTCC
CCGTCGTGTAGATAACTACGATACGGGAGGGCTTACCATCTGGCCCCAGTGCTGCAATGATACCGCGAGA
CCCACGCTCACCGGCTCCAGATTTATCAGCAATAAACCAGCCAGCCGGAAGGGCCGAGCGCAGAAGTGGT
CCTGCAACTTTATCCGCCTCCATCCAGTCTATTAATTGTTGCCGGGAAGCTAGAGTAAGTAGTTCGCCAG
TTAATAGTTTGCGCAACGTTGTTGCCATTGCTACAGGCATCGTGGTGTCACGCTCGTCGTTTGGTATGGC
TTCATTCAGCTCCGGTTCCCAACGATCAAGGCGAGTTACATGATCCCCCATGTTGTGCAAAAAAGCGGTT
AGCTCCTTCGGTCCTCCGATCGTTGTCAGAAGTAAGTTGGCCGCAGTGTTATCACTCATGGTTATGGCAG
CACTGCATAATTCTCTTACTGTCATGCCATCCGTAAGATGCTTTTCTGTGACTGGTGAGTACTCAACCAA
GTCATTCTGAGAATAGTGTATGCGGCGACCGAGTTGCTCTTGCCCGGCGTCAATACGGGATAATACCGCG
CCACATAGCAGAACTTTAAAAGTGCTCATCATTGGAAAACGTTCTTCGGGGCGAAAACTCTCAAGGATCT
TACCGCTGTTGAGATCCAGTTCGATGTAACCCACTCGTGCACCCAACTGATCTTCAGCATCTTTTACTTT
CACCAGCGTTTCTGGGTGAGCAAAAACAGGAAGGCAAAATGCCGCAAAAAAGGGAATAAGGGCGACACGG
AAATGTTGAATACTCATACTCTTCCTTTTTCAATATTATTGAAGCATTTATCAGGGTTATTGTCTCATGA
GCGGATACATATTTGAATGTATTTAGAAAAATAAACAAATAGGGGTTCCGCGCACATTTCCCCGAAAAGT
GCCACCTGACGTCTAAGAAACCATTATTATCATGACATTAACCTATAAAAATAGGCGTATCACGAGGCCC
TTTCGTCTCGCGCGTTTCGGTGATGACGGTGAAAACCTCTGACACATGCAGCTCCCGGAGACGGTCACAG
CTTGTCTGTAAGCGGATGCCGGGAGCAGACAAGCCCGTCAGGGCGCGTCAGCGGGTGTTGGCGGGTGTCG
GGGCTGGCTTAACTATGCGGCATCAGAGCAGATTGTACTGAGAGTGCACCATATGGACATATTGTCGTTA
GAACGCGGCTACAATTAATACATAACCTTATGTATCATACACATACG
